>Addgene plasmid #250371 | Lenti-CMV-EGFP-MTHFD1 K56R-WPRE | addgene full sequence | sequence record 498985 | Addgene NGS Result
[124 nt withheld, positions 1-124]
C
[91 nt withheld, positions 126-216]
A
[49 nt withheld, positions 218-266]
CCTTTGACGTTGGAGTCCACGTTCTTT
[37 nt withheld, positions 294-330]
ACCCTATCTCGGTCTATTCTTTTGATTTATAAGGGATTTTGCCGATTTCGGCCTATTGGTTAAAAAATGA
GCTGATTTAACAAAAATTTAACGCGAATTTTAACAAAATATTAACGCTTACAATTTAGGTGGCACTTTTC
GGGGAAATGTGCGCGGAACCCCTATTTGTTTATTTTTCTAAATACATTCAAATATGTATCCGCTCATGAG
ACAATAACCCTGATAAATGCTTCAATAATATTGAAAAAGGAAGAGTATGAGTATTCAACATTTCCGTGTC
GCCCTTATTCCCTTTTTTGCGGCATTTTGCCTTCCTGTTTTTGCTCACCCAGAAACGCTGGTGAAAGTAA
AAGATGCTGAAGATCAGTTGGGTGCACGAGTGGGTTACATCGAACTGGATCTCAACAGCGGTAAGATCCT
TGAGAGTTTTCGCCCCGAAGAACGTTTTCCAATGATGAGCACTTTTAAAGTTCTGCTATGTGGCGCGGTA
TTATCCCGTATTGACGCCGGGCAAGAGCAACTCGGTCGCCGCATACACTATTCTCAGAATGACTTGGTTG
AGTACTCACCAGTCACAGAAAAGCATCTTACGGATGGCATGACAGTAAGAGAATTATGCAGTGCTGCCAT
AACCATGAGTGATAACACTGCGGCCAACTTACTTCTGACAACGATCGGAGGACCGAAGGAGCTAACCGCT
TTTTTGCACAACATGGGGGATCATGTAACTCGCCTTGATCGTTGGGAACCGGAGCTGAATGAAGCCATAC
CAAACGACGAGCGTGACACCACGATGCCTGTAGCAATGGCAACAACGTTGCGCAAACTATTAACTGGCGA
ACTACTTACTCTAGCTTCCCGGCAACAATTAATAGACTGGATGGAGGCGGATAAAGTTGCAGGACCACTT
CTGCGCTCGGCCCTTCCGGCTGGCTGGTTTATTGCTGATAAATCTGGAGCCGGTGAGCGTGGGTCTCGCG
GTATCATTGCAGCACTGGGGCCAGATGGTAAGCCCTCCCGTATCGTAGTTATCTACACGACGGGGAGTCA
GGCAACTATGGATGAACGAAATAGACAGATCGCTGAGATAGGTGCCTCACTGATTAAGCATTGGTAACTG
TCAGACCAAGTTTACTCATATATACTTTAGATTGATTTAAAACTTCATTTTTAATTTAAAAGGATCTAGG
TGAAGATCCTTTTTGATAATCTCATGACCAAAATCCCTTAACGTGAGTTTTCGTTCCACTGAGCGTCAGA
CCCCGTAGAAAAGATCAAAGGATCTTCTTGAGATCCTTTTTTTCTGCGCGTAATCTGCTGCTTGCAAACA
AAAAAACCACCGCTACCAGCGGTGGTTTGTTTGCCGGATCAAGAGCTACCAACTCTTTTTCCGAAGGTAA
CTGGCTTCAGCAGAGCGCAGATACCAAATACTGTTCTTCTAGTGTAGCCGTAGTTAGGCCACCACTTCAA
GAACTCTGTAGCACCGCCTACATACCTCGCTCTGCTAATCCTGTTACCAGTGGCTGCTGCCAGTGGCGAT
AAGTCGTGTCTTACCGGGTTGGACTCAAGACGATAGTTACCGGATAAGGCGCAGCGGTCGGGCTGAACGG
GGGGTTCGTGCACACAGCCCAGCTTGGAGCGAACGACCTACACCGAACTGAGATACCTACAGCGTGAGCT
ATGAGAAAGCGCCACGCTTCCCGAAGGGAGAAAGGCGGACAGGTATCCGGTAAGCGGCAGGGTCGGAACA
GGAGAGCGCACGAGGGAGCTTCCAGGGGGAAACGCCTGGTATCTTTATAGTCCTGTCGGGTTTCGCCACC
TCTGACTTGAGCGTCGATTTTTGTGATGCTCGTCAGGGGGGCGGAGCCTATGGAAAAACGCCAGCAACGC
GGCCTTTTTACGGTTCCTGGCCTTTTGCTGGCCTTTTGCTCACATGTTCTTTCCTGCGTTATCCCCTGAT
TCTGTGGATAACCGTATTACCGCCTTTGAGTGAGCTGATACCGCTCGCCGCAGCCGAACGACCGAGCGCA
GCGAGTCAGTGAGCGAGGAAGCGGAAGAGCGCCCAATACGCAAACCGCCTCTCCCCGCGCGTTGGCCGAT
TCATTAATGCAGCTGGCACGACAGGTTTCCCGACTGGAAAGCGGGCAGTGAGCGCAACGCAATTAATGTG
AGTTAGCTCACTCATTAGGCACCCCAGGCTTTACACTTTATGCTTCCGGCTCGTATGTTGTGTGGAATTG
TGAGCGGATAACAATTTCACACAGGAAACAGCTATGACCATGATTACGCCAAGCGCGCAATTAACCCTCA
CTAAAGGGAACAAAAGCTGGAGCTGCAAGCTTAATGTAGTCTTATGCAATACTCTTGTAGTCTTGCAACA
TGGTAACGATGAGTTAGCAACATGCCTTACAAGGAGAGAAAAAGCACCGTGCATGCCGATTGGTGGAAGT
AAGGTGGTACGATCGTGCCTTATTAGGAAGGCAACAGACGGGTCTGACATGGATTGGACGAACCACTGAA
TTGCCGCATTGCAGAGATATTGTATTTAAGTGCCTAGCTCGATACATAAACGGGTCTCTCTGGTTAGACC
AGATCTGAGCCTGGGAGCTCTCTGGCTAACTAGGGAACCCACTGCTTAAGCCTCAATAAAGCTTGCCTTG
AGTGCTTCAAGTAGTGTGTGCCCGTCTGTTGTGTGACTCTGGTAACTAGAGATCCCTCAGACCCTTTTAG
TCAGTGTGGAAAATCTCTAGCAGTGGCGCCCGAACAGGGACTTGAAAGCGAAAGGGAAACCAGAGGAGCT
CTCTCGACGCAGGACTCGGCTTGCTGAAGCGCGCACGGCAAGAGGCGAGGGGCGGCGACTGGTGAGTACG
CCAAAAATTTTGACTAGCGGAGGCTAGAAGGAGAGAGATGGGTGCGAGAGCGTCAGTATTAAGCGGGGGA
GAATTAGATCGCGATGGGAAAAAATTCGGTTAAGGCCAGGGGGAAAGAAAAAATATAAATTAAAACATAT
AGTATGGGCAAGCAGGGAGCTAGAACGATTCGCAGTTAATCCTGGCCTGTTAGAAACATCAGAAGGCTGT
AGACAAATACTGGGACAGCTACAACCATCCCTTCAGACAGGATCAGAAGAACTTAGATCATTATATAATA
CAGTAGCAACCCTCTATTGTGTGCATCAAAGGATAGAGATAAAAGACACCAAGGAAGCTTTAGACAAGAT
AGAGGAAGAGCAAAACAAAAGTAAGACCACCGCACAGCAAGCGGCCGCTGATCTTCAGACCTGGAGGAGG
AGATATGAGGGACAATTGGAGAAGTGAATTATATAAATATAAAGTAGTAAAAATTGAACCATTAGGAGTA
GCACCCACCAAGGCAAAGAGAAGAGTGGTGCAGAGAGAAAAAAGAGCAGTGGGAATAGGAGCTTTGTTCC
TTGGGTTCTTGGGAGCAGCAGGAAGCACTATGGGCGCAGCGTCAATGACGCTGACGGTACAGGCCAGACA
ATTATTGTCTGGTATAGTGCAGCAGCAGAACAATTTGCTGAGGGCTATTGAGGCGCAACAGCATCTGTTG
CAACTCACAGTCTGGGGCATCAAGCAGCTCCAGGCAAGAATCCTGGCTGTGGAAAGATACCTAAAGGATC
AACAGCTCCTGGGGATTTGGGGTTGCTCTGGAAAACTCATTTGCACCACTGCTGTGCCTTGGAATGCTAG
TTGGAGTAATAAATCTCTGGAACAGATTTGGAATCACACGACCTGGATGGAGTGGGACAGAGAAATTAAC
AATTACACAAGCTTAATACACTCCTTAATTGAAGAATCGCAAAACCAGCAAGAAAAGAATGAACAAGAAT
TATTGGAATTAGATAAATGGGCAAGTTTGTGGAATTGGTTTAACATAACAAATTGGCTGTGGTATATAAA
ATTATTCATAATGATAGTAGGAGGCTTGGTAGGTTTAAGAATAGTTTTTGCTGTACTTTCTATAGTGAAT
AGAGTTAGGCAGGGATATTCACCATTATCGTTTCAGACCCACCTCCCAACCCCGAGGGGACCCGACAGGC
CCGAAGGAATAGAAGAAGAAGGTGGAGAGAGAGACAGAGACAGATCCATTCGATTAGTGAACGGATCTCG
ACGGTATCGGTTAACTTTTAAAAGAAAAGGGGGGATTGGGGGGTACAGTGCAGGGGAAAGAATAGTAGAC
ATAATAGCAACAGACATACAAACTAAAGAATTACAAAAACAAATTACAAAATTCAAAATTTTATCGATAA
GCTTGGGAGTTCCGCGTTACATAACTTACGGTAAATGGCCCGCCTGGCTGACCGCCCAACGACCCCCGCC
CATTGACGTCAATAATGACGTATGTTCCCATAGTAACGCCAATAGGGACTTTCCATTGACGTCAATGGGT
GGAGTATTTACGGTAAACTGCCCACTTGGCAGTACATCAAGTGTATCATATGCCAAGTACGCCCCCTATT
GACGTCAATGACGGTAAATGGCCCGCCTGGCATTATGCCCAGTACATGACCTTATGGGACTTTCCTACTT
GGCAGTACATCTACGTATTAGTCATCGCTATTACCATGGTGATGCGGTTTTGGCAGTACATCAATGGGCG
TGGATAGCGGTTTGACTCACGGGGATTTCCAAGTCTCCACCCCATTGACGTCAATGGGAGTTTGTTTTGG
CACCAAAATCAACGGGACTTTCCAAAATGTCGTAACAACTCCGCCCCATTGACGCAAATGGGCGGTAGGC
GTGTACGGTGGGAGGTCTATATAAGCAGAGCTCGTTTAGTGAACCGTCAGATCGCCTGGAGACGCCATCC
ACGCTGTTTTGACCTCCATAGAAGACACCGACTCTAGAGGATCCACCGGTCGCCACCATGGTGAGCAAGG
GCGAGGAGCTGTTCACCGGGGTGGTGCCCATCCTGGTCGAGCTGGACGGCGACGTAAACGGCCACAAGTT
CAGCGTGTCCGGCGAGGGCGAGGGCGATGCCACCTACGGCAAGCTGACCCTGAAGTTCATCTGCACCACC
GGCAAGCTGCCCGTGCCCTGGCCCACCCTCGTGACCACCCTGACCTACGGCGTGCAGTGCTTCAGCCGCT
ACCCCGACCACATGAAGCAGCACGACTTCTTCAAGTCCGCCATGCCCGAAGGCTACGTCCAGGAGCGCAC
CATCTTCTTCAAGGACGACGGCAACTACAAGACCCGCGCCGAGGTGAAGTTCGAGGGCGACACCCTGGTG
AACCGCATCGAGCTGAAGGGCATCGACTTCAAGGAGGACGGCAACATCCTGGGGCACAAGCTGGAGTACA
ACTACAACAGCCACAACGTCTATATCATGGCCGACAAGCAGAAGAACGGCATCAAGGTGAACTTCAAGAT
CCGCCACAACATCGAGGACGGCAGCGTGCAGCTCGCCGACCACTACCAGCAGAACACCCCCATCGGCGAC
GGCCCCGTGCTGCTGCCCGACAACCACTACCTGAGCACCCAGTCCGCCCTGAGCAAAGACCCCAACGAGA
AGCGCGATCACATGGTCCTGCTGGAGTTCGTGACCGCCGCCGGGATCACTCTCGGCATGGACGAGCTGTA
CAAGATGGCGCCAGCAGAAATCCTGAACGGGAAGGAGATCTCCGCGCAAATAAGGGCGAGACTGAAAAAT
CAAGTCACTCAGTTGAAGGAGCAAGTACCTGGTTTCACACCACGCCTGGCAATATTACAGGTTGGCAACA
GAGATGATTCCAATCTTTATATAAATGTGCGCCTGAAGGCTGCTGAAGAGATTGGGATCAAAGCCACTCA
CATTAAGTTACCAAGAACAACCACAGAATCTGAGGTGATGAAGTACATTACATCTTTGAATGAAGACTCT
ACTGTACATGGGTTCTTAGTGCAGCTACCTTTAGATTCAGAGAATTCCATTAACACTGAAGAAGTGATCA
ATGCTATTGCACCCGAGAAGGATGTGGATGGATTGACTAGCATCAATGCTGGGAAACTTGCTAGAGGTGA
CCTCAATGACTGTTTCATTCCTTGTACGCCTAAGGGATGCTTGGAACTCATCAAAGAGACAGGGGTGCCG
ATTGCCGGAAGGCATGCTGTGGTGGTTGGGCGCAGTAAAATAGTTGGGGCCCCGATGCATGACTTGCTTC
TGTGGAACAATGCCACAGTGACCACCTGCCACTCCAAGACTGCCCATCTGGATGAGGAGGTAAATAAAGG
TGACATCCTGGTGGTTGCAACTGGTCAGCCTGAAATGGTTAAAGGGGAGTGGATCAAACCTGGGGCAATA
GTCATCGACTGTGGAATCAATTATGTCCCAGATGATAAAAAACCAAATGGGAGAAAAGTTGTGGGTGATG
TGGCATACGACGAGGCCAAAGAGAGGGCGAGCTTCATCACTCCTGTTCCTGGCGGCGTAGGGCCCATGAC
AGTTGCAATGCTCATGCAGAGCACAGTAGAGAGTGCCAAGCGTTTCCTGGAGAAATTTAAGCCAGGAAAG
TGGATGATTCAGTATAACAACCTTAACCTCAAGACACCTGTTCCAAGTGACATTGATATATCACGATCTT
GTAAACCGAAGCCCATTGGTAAGCTGGCTCGAGAAATTGGTCTGCTGTCTGAAGAGGTAGAATTATATGG
TGAAACAAAGGCCAAAGTTCTGCTGTCAGCACTAGAACGCCTGAAGCACCGGCCTGATGGGAAATACGTG
GTGGTGACTGGAATAACTCCAACACCCCTGGGAGAAGGGAAAAGCACAACTACAATCGGGCTAGTGCAAG
CCCTTGGTGCCCATCTCTACCAGAATGTCTTTGCGTGTGTGCGACAGCCTTCTCAGGGCCCCACCTTTGG
AATAAAAGGTGGCGCTGCAGGAGGCGGCTACTCCCAGGTCATTCCTATGGAAGAGTTTAATCTCCACCTC
ACAGGTGACATCCATGCCATCACTGCAGCTAATAACCTCGTTGCTGCGGCCATTGATGCTCGGATATTTC
ATGAACTGACCCAGACAGACAAGGCTCTCTTTAATCGTTTGGTGCCATCAGTAAATGGAGTGAGAAGGTT
CTCTGACATCCAAATCCGAAGGTTAAAGAGACTAGGCATTGAAAAGACTGACCCTACCACACTGACAGAT
GAAGAGATAAACAGATTTGCAAGATTGGACATTGATCCAGAAACCATAACTTGGCAAAGAGTGTTGGATA
CCAATGATAGATTCCTGAGGAAGATCACGATTGGACAGGCTCCAACGGAGAAGGGTCACACACGGACGGC
CCAGTTTGATATCTCTGTGGCCAGTGAAATTATGGCTGTCCTGGCTCTCACCACTTCTCTAGAAGACATG
AGAGAGAGACTGGGCAAAATGGTGGTGGCATCCAGTAAGAAAGGAGAGCCCGTCAGTGCCGAAGATCTGG
GGGTGAGTGGTGCACTGACAGTGCTTATGAAGGACGCAATCAAGCCCAATCTCATGCAGACACTGGAGGG
CACTCCAGTGTTTGTCCATGCTGGCCCGTTTGCCAACATCGCACATGGCAATTCCTCCATCATTGCAGAC
CGGATCGCACTCAAGCTTGTTGGCCCAGAAGGGTTTGTAGTGACGGAAGCAGGATTTGGAGCAGACATTG
GAATGGAAAAGTTTTTTAACATCAAATGCCGGTATTCCGGCCTCTGCCCCCACGTGGTGGTGCTTGTTGC
CACTGTCAGGGCTCTCAAGATGCACGGGGGCGGCCCCACGGTCACTGCTGGACTGCCTCTTCCCAAGGCT
TACATACAGGAGAACCTGGAGCTGGTTGAAAAAGGCTTCAGTAACTTGAAGAAACAAATTGAAAATGCCA
GAATGTTTGGAATTCCAGTAGTAGTGGCCGTGAATGCATTCAAGACGGATACAGAGTCTGAGCTGGACCT
CATCAGCCGCCTTTCCAGAGAACATGGGGCTTTTGATGCCGTGAAGTGCACTCACTGGGCAGAAGGGGGC
AAGGGTGCCTTAGCCCTGGCTCAGGCCGTCCAGAGAGCAGCACAAGCACCCAGCAGCTTCCAGCTCCTTT
ATGACCTCAAGCTCCCAGTTGAGGATAAAATCAGGATCATTGCACAGAAGATCTATGGAGCAGATGACAT
TGAATTACTTCCCGAAGCTCAACACAAAGCTGAAGTCTACACGAAGCAGGGCTTTGGGAATCTCCCCATC
TGCATGGCTAAAACACACTTGTCTTTGTCTCACAACCCAGAGCAAAAAGGTGTCCCTACAGGCTTCATTC
TGCCCATTCGCGACATCCGCGCCAGCGTTGGGGCTGGTTTTCTGTACCCCTTAGTAGGAACGATGAGCAC
AATGCCTGGACTCCCCACCCGGCCCTGTTTTTATGATATTGATTTGGACCCTGAAACAGAACAGGTGAAT
GGATTATTCTAATGTACAAGTAAAGCGGCCGCGTCGACAATCAACCTCTGGATTACAAAATTTGTGAAAG
ATTGACTGGTATTCTTAACTATGTTGCTCCTTTTACGCTATGTGGATACGCTGCTTTAATGCCTTTGTAT
CATGCTATTGCTTCCCGTATGGCTTTCATTTTCTCCTCCTTGTATAAATCCTGGTTGCTGTCTCTTTATG
AGGAGTTGTGGCCCGTTGTCAGGCAACGTGGCGTGGTGTGCACTGTGTTTGCTGACGCAACCCCCACTGG
TTGGGGCATTGCCACCACCTGTCAGCTCCTTTCCGGGACTTTCGCTTTCCCCCTCCCTATTGCCACGGCG
GAACTCATCGCCGCCTGCCTTGCCCGCTGCTGGACAGGGGCTCGGCTGTTGGGCACTGACAATTCCGTGG
TGTTGTCGGGGAAGCTGACGTCCTTTCCATGGCTGCTCGCCTGTGTTGCCACCTGGATTCTGCGCGGGAC
GTCCTTCTGCTACGTCCCTTCGGCCCTCAATCCAGCGGACCTTCCTTCCCGCGGCCTGCTGCCGGCTCTG
CGGCCTCTTCCGCGTCTTCGCCTTCGCCCTCAGACGAGTCGGATCTCCCTTTGGGCCGCCTCCCCGCCTG
GAATTCTACCGGGTAGGGGAGGCGCTTTTCCCAAGGCAGTCTGGAGCATGCGCTTTAGCAGCCCCGCTGG
GCACTTGGCGCTACACAAGTGGCCTCTGGCCTCGCACACATTCCACATCCACCGGTAGGCGCCAACCGGC
TCCGTTCTTTGGTGGCCCCTTCGCGCCACCTTCTACTCCTCCCCTAGTCAGGAAGTTCCCCCCCGCCCCG
CAGCTCGCGTCGTGCAGGACGTGACAAATGGAAGTAGCACGTCTCACTAGTCTCGTGCAGATGGACAGCA
CCGCTGAGCAATGGAAGCGGGTAGGCCTTTGGGGCAGCGGCCAATAGCAGCTTTGCTCCTTCGCTTTCTG
GGCTCAGAGGCTGGGAAGGGGTGGGTCCGGGGGCGGGCTCAGGGGCGGGCTCAGGGGCGGGGCGGGCGCC
CGAAGGTCCTCCGGAGGCCCGGCATTCTGCACGCTTCAAAAGCGCACGTCTGCCGCGCTGTTCTCCTCTT
CCTCATCTCCGGGCCTTTCGACCTGCAGCCCAAGCTTACCATGACCGAGTACAAGCCCACGGTGCGCCTC
GCCACCCGCGACGACGTCCCCAGGGCCGTACGCACCCTCGCCGCCGCGTTCGCCGACTACCCCGCCACGC
GCCACACCGTCGATCCGGACCGCCACATCGAGCGGGTCACCGAGCTGCAAGAACTCTTCCTCACGCGCGT
CGGGCTCGACATCGGCAAGGTGTGGGTCGCGGACGACGGCGCCGCGGTGGCGGTCTGGACCACGCCGGAG
AGCGTCGAAGCGGGGGCGGTGTTCGCCGAGATCGGCCCGCGCATGGCCGAGTTGAGCGGTTCCCGGCTGG
CCGCGCAGCAACAGATGGAAGGCCTCCTGGCGCCGCACCGGCCCAAGGAGCCCGCGTGGTTCCTGGCCAC
CGTCGGCGTCTCGCCCGACCACCAGGGCAAGGGTCTGGGCAGCGCCGTCGTGCTCCCCGGAGTGGAGGCG
GCCGAGCGCGCCGGGGTGCCCGCCTTCCTGGAGACCTCCGCGCCCCGCAACCTCCCCTTCTACGAGCGGC
TCGGCTTCACCGTCACCGCCGACGTCGAGGTGCCCGAAGGACCGCGCACCTGGTGCATGACCCGCAAGCC
CGGTGCCTGACGCCCGCCCCACGACCCGCAGCGCCCGACCGAAAGGAGCGCACGACCCCATGCATCTCGA
GGGCCCGGTACCTTTAAGACCAATGACTTACAAGGCAGCTGTAGATCTTAGCCACTTTTTAAAAGAAAAG
GGGGGACTGGAAGGGCTAGCTCACTCCCAACGAAGACAAGATCTGCTTTTTGCTTGTACTGGGTCTCTCT
GGTTAGACCAGATCTGAGCCTGGGAGCTCTCTGGCTAACTAGGGAACCCACTGCTTAAGCCTCAATAAAG
CTTGCCTTGAGTGCTTCAAGTAGTGTGTGCCCGTCTGTTGTGTGACTCTGGTAACTAGAGATCCCTCAGA
CCCTTTTAGTCAGTGTGGAAAATCTCTAGCAGTAGTAGTTCATGTCATCTTATTATTCAGTATTTATAAC
TTGCAAAGAAATGAATATCAGAGAGTGAGAGGAACTTGTTTATTGCAGCTTATAATGGTTACAAATAAAG
CAATAGCATCACAAATTTCACAAATAAAGCATTTTTTTCACTGCATTCTAGTTGTGGTTTGTCCAAACTC
ATCAATGTATCTTATCATGTCTGGCTCTAGCTATCCCGCCCCTAACTCCGCCCATCCCGCCCCTAACTCC
GCCCAGTTCCGCCCATTCTCCGCCCCATGGCTGACTAATTTTTTTTATTTATGCAGAGGCCGAGGCCGCC
TCGGCCTCTGAGCTATTCCAGAAGTAGTGAGGAGGCTTTTTTGGAGGCCTAGGGACGTACCCAATTCGCC
CTATAGTGAGTCGTATTACGCGCGCTCACTGGCCGTCGTTTTACAACGTCGTGACTGGGAAAACCCTGGC
GTTACCCAACTTAATCGCCTTGCAGCACATCCCCCTTTCGCCAGCTGGCGTAATAGCGAAGAGGCCCGCA
CCGATCGCCCTTCCCAACAGTTGCGCAGCCTGAATGGCGAATGGG
Features (pLannotate 1.2.2; 29 found; start..end, strand, type, name):
      1..429     +  rep_origin     f1 ori (sequence partly withheld): f1 bacteriophage origin of replication; arrow indicates direction of (+) strand synthesis
    482..586     +  promoter       AmpR promoter: bla
    587..1447    +  CDS            AmpR: β-lactamase; bla; confers resistance to ampicillin, carbenicillin, and related antibiotics
   1618..2206    +  rep_origin     ori: high-copy-number ColE1/pMB1/pBR322/pUC origin of replication
   2389..2481    +  CDS            lacI (fragment): lac repressor; lacI; The lac repressor binds to the lac operator to inhibit transcription in E. coli. This inhibition can be relieved by adding lactose or isopropyl-β-D-thiogalactopyranoside (IPTG).
   2494..2515    +  protein_bind   CAP binding site: CAP binding activates transcription in the presence of cAMP. E. coli catabolite activator protein
   2530..2560    +  promoter       lac promoter: promoter for the E. coli lac operon
   2564..2586    +  protein_bind   lac operator (fragment): The lac repressor binds to the lac operator to inhibit transcription in E. coli. This inhibition can be relieved by adding lactose or isopropyl-β-D-thiogalactopyranoside (IPTG). lac repressor encoded by lacI
   2629..2647    +  promoter       T3 promoter: promoter for bacteriophage T3 RNA polymerase
   2675..2901    +  promoter       RSV promoter: Rous sarcoma virus enhancer/promoter
   2902..3082    +  LTR            5' LTR (truncated): truncated 5' long terminal repeat (LTR) from HIV-1
   3129..3254    +  misc_feature   HIV-1 Ψ: packaging signal of human immunodeficiency virus type 1
   3238..3601    +  CDS            HIV-1 gag (fragment): gag protein from human immunodeficiency virus 1; gag
   3747..3980    +  misc_feature   RRE: The Rev response element (RRE) of HIV-1 allows for Rev-dependent mRNA export from the nucleus to the cytoplasm.
   4357..4457    +  CDS            Rev (fragment): human immunodeficiency virus 1 (HIV-1) Rev protein; rev; enhances nuclear export of unspliced and incompletely spliced viral mRNAs
   4476..4592    +  misc_feature   cPPT/CTS: central polypurine tract and central termination sequence of HIV-1
   4615..4918    +  enhancer       CMV enhancer: human cytomegalovirus immediate early enhancer
   4919..5122    +  promoter       CMV promoter: human cytomegalovirus (CMV) immediate early promoter
   5218..5934    +  CDS            EGFP: EGFP is a basic (constitutively fluorescent) green fluorescent protein published in 1996, derived from Aequorea victoria. It is reported to be a rapidly-maturing weak dimer with moderate acid sensitivity.
   5935..8739    +  CDS            MTHFD1: C1TC_HUMAN - Also known as MTHFC, MTHFD. Experimental evidence at protein level: Swiss-Prot protein existence level 1. From Homo sapiens (Human).
   8769..9357    +  misc_feature   WPRE: woodchuck hepatitis virus posttranscriptional regulatory element
   9371..9870    +  promoter       PGK promoter: mouse phosphoglycerate kinase 1 promoter
   9891..10490   +  CDS            PuroR: puromycin N-acetyltransferase; pac from Streptomyces alboniger; confers resistance to puromycin
  10558..10695   +  CDS            nef (fragment): NEF_HV1LA - Experimental evidence at protein level: Swiss-Prot protein existence level 1. Extracellular Nef protein targets CD4(+) T-lymphocytes for apoptosis by interacting with CXCR4 surface receptors. From Human immunodeficiency virus type 1 group M subtype B (isolate Lai) (HIV-1).
  10681..10861   +  LTR            5' LTR (truncated): truncated 5' long terminal repeat (LTR) from HIV-1
  10933..11054   +  polyA_signal   SV40 poly(A) signal: SV40 polyadenylation signal
  11094..11229   +  rep_origin     SV40 ori: SV40 origin of replication
  11250..11268   -  promoter       T7 promoter: promoter for bacteriophage T7 RNA polymerase
  11276..11431   +  CDS            lacZα (fragment): LacZα fragment of β-galactosidase; lacZ fragment
