[The description below was written by a language model from this plasmid's Addgene catalogue record and pLannotate feature annotations shown in this document.]
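Description:
Lenti-CMV-EGFP-MTHFD1 K56R-WPRE is an 11.4 kb lentiviral transfer plasmid for mammalian expression, built on the pLenti CMV GFP Puro backbone. In bacteria it is maintained at high copy through a ColE1/pUC-type origin and selected with ampicillin via the β-lactamase gene. An f1 origin and remnants of a lac/lacZα cloning region with T3 and T7 promoters are also carried over from the parental vector. The viral portion has an RSV promoter fused to a truncated HIV-1 5' LTR, which drives Tat-independent transcription of the genomic RNA in packaging cells. This is followed by the Ψ packaging signal with a gag fragment, the Rev response element for nuclear export of the unspliced genome, and the cPPT/CTS. A second truncated LTR sits at the 3' end, followed by an SV40 polyadenylation signal and SV40 origin. Packaging functions are not encoded and must be supplied in trans.

The payload is a CMV enhancer/promoter driving EGFP joined directly to the N-terminus of human MTHFD1, the trifunctional C1-tetrahydrofolate synthase of folate one-carbon metabolism. The coding sequence carries a K56R substitution introduced by site-directed mutagenesis, and the insert was placed between BamHI and SalI sites. The listed insert size corresponds to the EGFP and MTHFD1 coding regions together. A WPRE downstream of the fusion enhances transcript stability and expression. A separate mouse PGK promoter driving puromycin N-acetyltransferase allows selection of transduced cells. The construct suits stable expression and fluorescent tracking of the mutant protein. The record does not state the functional consequence of K56R, though the associated work concerns regulation of de novo purine synthesis.
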