Addgene plasmid #250371: Lenti-CMV-EGFP-MTHFD1 K56R-WPRE
Purpose: Lentiviral expression of human MTHFD1 carrying K56R mutation with N-terminal EGFP and puromycin resistance cassette under PGK promoter. Mutation was generated by Q5 site-directed mutagenesis.
Depositing lab: Stefan Kubicek. Depositing organization: CeMM Research Center for Molecular Medicine. Publication: A non-enzymatic role of Nudix hydrolase 5 in repressing purine de novo synthesis. Nguyen TA, Lin JG, Marques AMC, Fottner M, Bauer LG, Reicher A, Daum D, Scrofani L, Liu Y, Cheng C, D'Angelo L D D L, Sanchez J, Bueschl C, Marella N, Buphamalai P, Traversi F, Beres M, Moll HP, Siklos M, Genger JW, Hofstaetter G, Villanti L, Malik M, Klimek C, Runggatscher K, Guertl B, Hansen JS, Dobner S, Babosova O, Becirovic T, de Rooij LPMH, Casanova E, Koren A, Froese DS, Rosenblatt DS, Klavins K, Bergthaler A, Menche J, Hannich JT, Abele M, Sdelci S, Lang K, Huber KVM, Kubicek S. Science. 2025 Nov 6:eadv4257. doi: 10.1126/science.adv4257. PubMed 41196952.
Backbone
  Vector backbone: pLenti CMV GFP Puro
  Backbone manufacturer: Eric Campeau, Paul Kaufman (Addgene #17448)
  Vector type: Mammalian Expression, Lentiviral
Growth in bacteria
  Bacterial resistance: Ampicillin, 100 μg/mL
  Growth temperature: 37°C
  Growth strain: NEB Stable
  Copy number: High Copy
Gene/Insert
  Gene/Insert name: MTHFD1
  Species: H. sapiens (human)
  Insert size (bp): 3522
  Mutation: K56R
  Entrez Gene: MTHFD1 (a.k.a. CIMAH, MTHFC, MTHFD)
  Promoter: CMV
  Tag / fusion protein: EGFP (N terminal on backbone)
  Cloning method: Other
Terms and licenses: Academic/Nonprofit Terms; Industry Terms: Not Available to Industry
Depositor comments: Insert cloned with BamHI (5') and SalI (3') sites.
How to cite: Lenti-CMV-EGFP-MTHFD1 K56R-WPRE was a gift from Stefan Kubicek (Addgene plasmid # 250371 ; http://n2t.net/addgene:250371 ; RRID:Addgene_250371)
